Addgene plasmid #101694: pUPD2-ODPAMTS (12)
Purpose: ODPAMTS in domestication vector
Depositing lab: Elena Caro Bernat. Depositing organization: Centro de Biotecnología y Genómica de Plantas (UPM/INIA). Publication: Adaptation of the GoldenBraid modular cloning system and creation of a toolkit for the expression of heterologous proteins in yeast mitochondria. Perez-Gonzalez A, Kniewel R, Veldhuizen M, Verma HK, Navarro-Rodriguez M, Rubio LM, Caro E. BMC Biotechnol. 2017 Nov 13;17(1):80. doi: 10.1186/s12896-017-0393-y. PubMed 29132331.
Backbone
  Vector backbone: pUPD2
  Vector type: Yeast Expression
Growth in bacteria
  Bacterial resistance: Chloramphenicol, 25 μg/mL
  Growth temperature: 37°C
  Growth strain: DH5alpha
  Copy number: Unknown
Gene/Insert
  Gene/Insert name: CCAT-[MTS from S. cerevisiae Pyruvate dehydrogenase E1 component subunit alpha (YER178W)]-AATG
Terms and licenses: Academic/Nonprofit Terms; Industry Terms: Not Available to Industry
How to cite: pUPD2-ODPAMTS (12) was a gift from Elena Caro Bernat (Addgene plasmid # 101694 ; http://n2t.net/addgene:101694 ; RRID:Addgene_101694)
