[The description below was written by a language model from this plasmid's Addgene catalogue record and the feature table of its GenBank file.]
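Description:
pUPD2-ODPAMTS (12) is a small (about 2.2 kb) GoldenBraid "domestication" or entry-level plasmid built on the pUPD2 backbone. It stores a single standardized DNA part and is not itself a functional expression unit. Although catalogued as a yeast expression vector, the annotated features are all bacterial. They comprise a high-copy ColE1/pUC-type origin of replication for propagation in E. coli and a chloramphenicol acetyltransferase gene (CmR) for selection. Several transcription terminators (a putative bacterial terminator, a his operon terminator and the lambda t0 terminator), together with a BioBrick prefix, lie around the cloning region and help insulate it. No yeast origin, auxotrophic marker, promoter or yeast terminator is annotated, which fits its role as a part-donor plasmid.

The stored part is the mitochondrial targeting sequence (MTS) from the Saccharomyces cerevisiae pyruvate dehydrogenase E1 alpha subunit (YER178W). It is flanked by the four-nucleotide overhangs CCAT and AATG, which in the GoldenBraid grammar define the part's position in an assembly. Here that position is an N-terminal signal-peptide slot between a promoter part and a downstream coding sequence. The insert is not annotated in the feature table, but it presumably occupies the unannotated stretch between the BioBrick prefix and the his operon terminator.

The part is released by type IIS restriction and ligated in order with other toolkit elements to build transcriptional units in which the MTS is fused to the N-terminus of a protein of interest. This directs heterologous proteins into yeast mitochondria, the stated purpose of the toolkit to which the plasmid belongs.
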