LOCUS       Exported 2208 bp ds-DNA circular SYN 12-MAY-2021
DEFINITION  ODPAMTS in domestication vector.
ACCESSION   .
VERSION     .
KEYWORDS    pUPD2-ODPAMTS (12)
SOURCE      synthetic DNA construct
  ORGANISM  synthetic DNA construct
REFERENCE   1 (bases 1 to 2208)
  AUTHORS   Perez-Gonzalez A, Kniewel R, Veldhuizen M, Verma HK,
            Navarro-Rodriguez M, Rubio LM, Caro E
  TITLE     Adaptation of the GoldenBraid modular cloning system and creation of
            a toolkit for the expression of heterologous proteins in yeast
            mitochondria.
  JOURNAL   BMC Biotechnol. 2017 Nov 13;17(1):80. doi:
            10.1186/s12896-017-0393-y.
  PUBMED    29132331
REFERENCE   2 (bases 1 to 2208)
  AUTHORS   .
  TITLE     Direct Submission
  JOURNAL   Exported May 12, 2021 from SnapGene Server 1.1.58
            http://www.snapgene.com
FEATURES             Location/Qualifiers
     source          1..2208
                     /organism="synthetic DNA construct"
                     /mol_type="other DNA"
     terminator      1..44
                     /label=bacterial terminator
                     /note="putative bacterial transcription terminator"
     misc_feature    47..68
                     /label=BioBrick prefix
                     /note="BioBrick prefix for parts that do not start with
                     ""ATG"""
     terminator      228..285
                     /label=his operon terminator
                     /note="This putative transcriptin terminator from the E.
                     coli his operon has a 2-bp deletion introduced during
                     synthesis. Its efficiency has not been determined."
     primer_bind     complement(309..326)
                     /label=L4440
                     /note="L4440 vector, forward primer"
     rep_origin      complement(480..1068)
                     /direction=LEFT
                     /label=ori
                     /note="high-copy-number ColE1/pMB1/pBR322/pUC origin of
                     replication"
     primer_bind     complement(560..579)
                     /label=pBR322ori-F
                     /note="pBR322 origin, forward primer"
     terminator      1251..1345
                     /label=lambda t0 terminator
                     /note="transcription terminator from phage lambda"
     CDS             complement(1366..2025)
                     /codon_start=1
                     /gene="cat"
                     /product="chloramphenicol acetyltransferase"
                     /label=CmR
                     /note="confers resistance to chloramphenicol"
                     /translation="MEKKITGYTTVDISQWHRKEHFEAFQSVAQCTYNQTVQLDITAFL
                     KTVKKNKHKFYPAFIHILARLMNAHPEFRMAMKDGELVIWDSVHPCYTVFHEQTETFSS
                     LWSEYHDDFRQFLHIYSQDVACYGENLAYFPKGFIENMFFVSANPWVSFTSFDLNVANM
                     DNFFAPVFTMGKYYTQGDKVLMPLAIQVHHAVCDGFHVGRMLNELQQYCDEWQGGA"
     primer_bind     1940..1959
                     /label=CAT-R
                     /note="Chloramphenicol resistance gene, reverse primer"
     primer_bind     2187..2205
                     /label=pBRforEco
                     /note="pBR322 vectors, upsteam of EcoRI site, forward
                     primer"
ORIGIN
        1 atttcagata aaaaaaatcc ttagctttcg ctaaggatga tttctggaat tcgcggccgc
       61 ttctagagcg atgagtggtc tcgccatgct tgctgcttca ttcaaacgcc aaccatcaca
      121 attggtccgc gggttaggag ctgttcttcg cactcccacc aggataggtc atgttcgtac
      181 catgtcaatg tgagaccact catcgcgact agtagcggcc gctgcagtcc ggcaaaaaag
      241 ggcaaggtgt caccaccctg ccctttttct ttaaaaccga aaagattact tcgcgttatg
      301 caggcttcct cgctcactga ctcgctgcgc tcggtcgttc ggctgcggcg agcggtatca
      361 gctcactcaa aggcggtaat acggttatcc acagaatcag gggataacgc aggaaagaac
      421 atgtgagcaa aaggccagca aaaggccagg aaccgtaaaa aggccgcgtt gctggcgttt
      481 ttccacaggc tccgcccccc tgacgagcat cacaaaaatc gacgctcaag tcagaggtgg
      541 cgaaacccga caggactata aagataccag gcgtttcccc ctggaagctc cctcgtgcgc
      601 tctcctgttc cgaccctgcc gcttaccgga tacctgtccg cctttctccc ttcgggaagc
      661 gtggcgcttt ctcatagctc acgctgtagg tatctcagtt cggtgtaggt cgttcgctcc
      721 aagctgggct gtgtgcacga accccccgtt cagcccgacc gctgcgcctt atccggtaac
      781 tatcgtcttg agtccaaccc ggtaagacac gacttatcgc cactggcagc agccactggt
      841 aacaggatta gcagagcgag gtatgtaggc ggtgctacag agttcttgaa gtggtggcct
      901 aactacggct acactagaag aacagtattt ggtatctgcg ctctgctgaa gccagttacc
      961 ttcggaaaaa gagttggtag ctcttgatcc ggcaaacaaa ccaccgctgg tagcggtggt
     1021 ttttttgttt gcaagcagca gattacgcgc agaaaaaaag gatctcaaga agatcctttg
     1081 atcttttcta cggggtctga cgctcagtgg aacgaaaact cacgttaagg gattttggtc
     1141 atgagattat caaaaaggat cttcacctag atccttttaa attaaaaatg aagttttaaa
     1201 tcaatctaaa gtatatatga gtaaacttgg tctgacagct cgaggcttgg attctcacca
     1261 ataaaaaacg cccggcggca accgagcgtt ctgaacaaat ccagatggag ttctgaggtc
     1321 attactggat ctatcaacag gagtccaagc gagctcgata tcaaattacg ccccgccctg
     1381 ccactcgtcg cagtactgtt gtaattcatt aagcattctg ccgacatgga agccatcaca
     1441 aacggcatga tgaacctgaa tcgccagcgg catcagcacc ttgtcgcctt gcgtataata
     1501 tttgcccatg gtgaaaacgg gggcgaagaa gttgtccata ttggccacgt ttaaatcaaa
     1561 actggtgaaa ctcacccagg gattggctga tacgaaaaac atattctcaa taaacccttt
     1621 agggaaatag gccaggtttt caccgtaaca cgccacatct tgcgaatata tgtgtagaaa
     1681 ctgccggaaa tcgtcgtggt attcactcca gagtgatgaa aacgtttcag tttgctcatg
     1741 gaaaacggtg taacaagggt gaacactatc ccatatcacc agctcaccgt ctttcattgc
     1801 catacgaaat tccggatgag cattcatcag gcgggcaaga atgtgaataa aggccggata
     1861 aaacttgtgc ttatttttct ttacggtctt taaaaaggcc gtaatatcca gctgaacggt
     1921 ctggttatag gtacattgag caactgactg aaatgcctca aaatgttctt tacgatgcca
     1981 ttgggatata tcaacggtgg tatatccagt gatttttttc tccattttag cttccttagc
     2041 tcctgaaaat ctcgataact caaaaaatac gcccggtagt gatcttattt cattatggtg
     2101 aaagttggaa cctcttacgt gcccgatcaa ctcgagtgcc acctgacgtc taagaaacca
     2161 ttattatcat gacattaacc tataaaaata ggcgtatcac gaggcaga
//
