>Addgene plasmid #101694 | pUPD2-ODPAMTS (12) | depositor partial sequence | sequence record 191982 | ODPAMTS
GCTTGCTGCTTCATTCAAACGCCAACCATCACAATTGGTCCGCGGGTTAGGAGCTGTTCTTCGCACTCCC
ACCAGGATAGGTCATGTTCGTACCATGTC
